>Addgene plasmid #242893 | PB_rtTA_BsmB-YTHDC1_sgRNA_4 | addgene full sequence | sequence record 484770 | Addgene NGS Result
GAGGGCCTATTTCCCATGATTCCTTCATATTTGCATATACGATACAAGGCTGTTAGAGAGATAATTGGAA
TTAATTTGACTGTAAACACAAAGATATTAGTACAAAATACGTGACGTAGAAAGTAATAATTTCTTGGGTA
GTTTGCAGTTTTAAAATTATGTTTTAAAATGGACTATCATATGCTTATCGTAACTTGAAAGTATTTCGAT
TTCTTGGCTTTATATATCTTGTGGAAAGGACGAAACACCGAACCACTGCTTCCTGTCTCGGTTTTAGAGC
TAGAAATAGCAAGTTAAAATAAGGCTAGTCCGTTATCAACTTGAAAAAGTGGCACCGAGTCGGTGCTTTT
TTTCCGCATTAACCCACCCAAGATCTGGCCTCCGCGCCGGGTTTTGGCGCCTCCCGCGGGCGCCCCCCTC
CTCACGGCGAGCGCTGCCACGTCAGACGAAGGGCGCAGCGAGCGTCCTGATCCTTCCGCCCGGACGCTCA
GGACAGCGGCCCGCTGCTCATAAGACTCGGCCTTAGAACCCCAGTATCAGCAGAAGGACATTTTAGGACG
GGACTTGGGTGACTCTAGGGCACTGGTTTTCTTTCCAGAGAGCGGAACAGGCGAGGAAAAGTAGTCCCTT
CTCGGCGATTCTGCGGAGGGATCTCCGTGGGGCGGTGAACGCCGATGATTATATAAGGACGCGCCGGGTG
TGGCACAGCTAGTTCCGTCGCAGCCGGGATTTGGGTCGCGGTTCTTGTTTGTGGATCGCTGTGATCGTCA
CTTGGTGAGTAGCGGGCTGCTGGGCTGGCCGGGGCTTTCGTGGCCGCCGGGCCGCTCGGTGGGACGGAAG
CGTGTGGAGAGACCGCCAAGGGCTGTAGTCTGGGTCCGCGAGCAAGGTTGCCCTGAACTGGGGGTTGGGG
GGAGCGCAGCAAAATGGCGGCTGTTCCCGAGTCTTGAATGGAAGACGCTTGTGAGGCGGGCTGTGAGGTC
GTTGAAACAAGGTGGGGGGCATGGTGGGCGGCAAGAACCCAAGGTCTTGAGGCCTTCGCTAATGCGGGAA
AGCTCTTATTCGGGTGAGATGGGCTGGGGCACCATCTGGGGACCCTGACGTGAAGTTTGTCACTGACTGG
AGAACTCGGTTTGTCGTCTGTTGCGGGGGCGGCAGTTATGGCGGTGCCGTTGGGCAGTGCACCCGTACCT
TTGGGAGCGCGCGCCCTCGTCGTGTCGTGACGTCACCCGTTCTGTTGGCTTATAATGCAGGGTGGGGCCA
CCTGCCGGTAGGTGTGCGGTAGGCTTTTCTCCGTCGCAGGACGCAGGGTTCGGGCCTAGGGTAGGCTCTC
CTGAATCGACAGGCGCCGGACCTCTGGTGAGGGGAGGGATAAGTGAGGCGTCAGTTTCTTTGGTCGGTTT
TATGTACCTATCTTCTTAAGTAGCTGAAGCTCCGGTTTTGAACTATGCGCTCGGGGTTGGCGAGTGTGTT
TTGTGAAGTTTTTTAGGCACCTTTTGAAATGTAATCATTTGGGTCAATATGTAATTTTCAGTGTTAGACT
AGTAAATTGTCCGCTAAATTCTGGCCGTTTTTGGCTTTTTTGTTAGACGAAGCTTGGTACCGAGCTCGGA
TCTCCACCCCGTACCGGTCCTGCAGTCGAATTCACCATGTCTAGACTGGACAAGAGCAAAGTCATAAACG
GAGCTCTGGAATTACTCAATGGTGTCGGTATCGAAGGCCTGACGACAAGGAAACTCGCTCAAAAGCTGGG
AGTTGAGCAGCCTACCCTGTACTGGCACGTGAAGAACAAGCGGGCCCTGCTCGATGCCCTGCCAATCGAG
ATGCTGGACAGGCATCATACCCACTTCTGCCCCCTGGAAGGCGAGTCATGGCAAGACTTTCTGCGGAACA
ACGCCAAGTCATACCGCTGTGCTCTCCTCTCACATCGCGACGGGGCTAAAGTGCATCTCGGCACCCGCCC
AACAGAGAAACAGTACGAAACCCTGGAAAATCAGCTCGCGTTCCTGTGTCAGCAAGGCTTCTCCCTGGAG
AACGCACTGTACGCTCTGTCCGCCGTGGGCCACTTTACACTGGGCTGCGTATTGGAGGAACAGGAGCATC
AAGTAGCAAAAGAGGAAAGAGAGACACCTACCACCGATTCTATGCCCCCACTTCTGAGACAAGCAATTGA
GCTGTTCGACCGGCAGGGAGCCGAACCTGCCTTCCTTTTCGGCCTGGAACTAATCATATGTGGCCTGGAG
AAACAGCTAAAGTGCGAAAGCGGCGGGCCGACCGACGCCCTTGACGATTTTGACTTAGACATGCTCCCAG
CCGATGCCCTTGACGACTTTGACCTTGATATGCTGCCTGCTGACGCTCTTGACGATTTTGACCTTGACAT
GCTCCCCGGGTAACTAAGTAAGGATCCGCGGCCGCACTAGAGGAATTCCGCCCCTCTCCCCCCCCCCCCT
AACGTTACTGGCCGAAGCCGCTTGGAATAAGGCCGGTGTGCGTTTGTCTATATGTTATTTTCCACCATAT
TGCCGTCTTTTGGCAATGTGAGGGCCCGGAAACCTGGCCCTGTCTTCTTGACGAGCATTCCTAGGGGTCT
TTCCCCTCTCGCCAAAGGAATGCAAGGTCTGTTGAATGTCGTGAAGGAAGCAGTTCCTCTGGAAGCTTCT
TGAAGACAAACAACGTCTGTAGCGACCCTTTGCAGGCAGCGGAACCCCCCACCTGGCGACAGGTGCCTCT
GCGGCCAAAAGCCACGTGTATAAGATACACCTGCAAAGGCGGCACAACCCCAGTGCCACGTTGTGAGTTG
GATAGTTGTGGAAAGAGTCAAATGGCTCTCCTCAAGCGTATTCAACAAGGGGCTGAAGGATGCCCAGAAG
GTACCCCATTGTATGGGATCTGATCTGGGGCCTCGGTGCACATGCTTTACATGTGTTTAGTCGAGGTTAA
AAAAACGTCTAGGCCCCCCGAACCACGGGGACGTGGTTTTCCTTTGAAAAACACGATGATAAGCTTACCG
GTCCACCATGATTGAACAAGATGGATTGCACGCAGGTTCTCCGGCCGCTTGGGTGGAGAGGCTATTCGGC
TATGACTGGGCACAACAGACAATCGGCTGCTCTGATGCCGCCGTGTTCCGGCTGTCAGCGCAGGGGCGCC
CGGTTCTTTTTGTCAAGACCGACCTGTCCGGTGCCCTGAATGAACTGCAAGACGAGGCAGCGCGGCTATC
GTGGCTGGCCACGACGGGCGTTCCTTGCGCAGCTGTGCTCGACGTTGTCACTGAAGCGGGAAGGGACTGG
CTGCTATTGGGCGAAGTGCCGGGGCAGGATCTCCTGTCATCTCACCTTGCTCCTGCCGAGAAAGTATCCA
TCATGGCTGATGCAATGCGGCGGCTGCATACGCTTGATCCGGCTACCTGCCCATTCGACCACCAAGCGAA
ACATCGCATCGAGCGAGCACGTACTCGGATGGAAGCCGGTCTTGTCGATCAGGATGATCTGGACGAAGAG
CATCAGGGGCTCGCGCCAGCCGAACTGTTCGCCAGGCTCAAGGCGAGCATGCCCGACGGCGAGGATCTCG
TCGTGACCCATGGCGATGCCTGCTTGCCGAATATCATGGTGGAAAATGGCCGCTTTTCTGGATTCATCGA
CTGTGGCCGGCTGGGTGTGGCGGACCGCTATCAGGACATAGCGTTGGCTACCCGTGATATTGCTGAAGAG
CTTGGCGGCGAATGGGCTGACCGCTTCCTCGTGCTTTACGGTATCGCCGCTCCCGATTCGCAGCGCATCG
CCTTCTATCGCCTTCTTGACGAGTTCTTCTGACAATCAACCTCTGGATTACAAAATTTGTGGTTAACTAA
CTAAACTTGTTTATTGCAGCTTATAATGGTTACAAATAAAGCAATAGCATCACAAATTTCACAAATAAAG
CATTTTTTTCACTGCATTCTAGTTGTGGTTTGTCCAAACTCATCAATGTATCTTATCATGTCTGGAATTG
ACTCAAATGATGTCAATTAGTCTATCAGAAGCTCATCTGGTCTCCCTTCCGGGGGACAAGACATCCCTGT
TTAATATTTAAACAGCAGTGTTCCCAAACTGGGTTCTTATATCCCTTGCTCTGGTCAACCAGGTTGCAGG
GTTTCCTGTCCTCACAGGAACGAAGTCCCTAAAGAAACAGTGGCAGCCAGGTTTAGCCCCGGAATTGACT
GGATTCCTTTTTTAGGGCCCATTGGTATGGCTTTTTCCCCGTATCCCCCCAGGTGTCTGCAGGCTCAAAG
AGCAGCGAGAAGCGTTCAGAGGAAAGCGATCCCGTGCCACCTTCCCCGTGCCCGGGCTGTCCCCGCACGC
TGCCGGCTCGGGGATGCGGGGGGAGCGCCGGACCGGAGCGGAGCCCCGGGCGGCTCGCTGCTGCCCCCTA
GCGGGGGAGGGACGTAATTACATCCCTGGGGGCTTTGGGGGGGGGCTGTCCCTGATATCTATAACAAGAA
AATATATATATAATAAGTTATCACGTAAGTAGAACATGAAATAACAATATAATTATCGTATGAGTTAAAT
CTTAAAAGTCACGTAAAAGATAATCATGCGTCATTTTGACTCACGCGGTCGTTATAGTTCAAAATCAGTG
ACACTTACCGCATTGACAAGCACGCCTCACGGGAGCTCCAAGCGGCGACTGAGATGTCCTAAATGCACAG
CGACGGATTCGCGCTATTTAGAAAGAGAGAGCAATATTTCAAGAATGCATGCGTCAATTTTACGCAGACT
ATCTTTCTAGGGTTAATCTAGCTGCATCAGGATCATATCGTCGGGTCTTTTTTCCGGCTCAGTCATCGCC
CAAGCTGGCGCTATCTGGGCATCGGGGAGGAAGAAGCCCGTGCCTTTTCCCGCGAGGTTGAAGCGGCATG
GAAAGAGTTTGCCGAGGATGACTGCTGCTGCATTGACGTTGAGCGAAAACGCACGTTTACCATGATGATT
CGGGAAGGTGTGGCCATGCACGCCTTTAACGGTGAACTGTTCGTTCAGGCCACCTGGGATACCAGTTCGT
CGCGGCTTTTCCGGACACAGTTCCGGATGGTCAGCCCGAAGCGCATCAGCAACCCGAACAATACCGGCGA
CAGCCGGAACTGCCGTGCCGGTGTGCAGATTAATGACAGCGGTGCGGCGCTGGGATATTACGTCAGCGAG
GACGGGTATCCTGGCTGGATGCCGCAGAAATGGACATGGATACCCCGTGAGTTACCCGGCGGGCGCGCTT
GGCGTAATCATGGTCATAGCTGTTTCCTGTGTGAAATTGTTATCCGCTCACAATTCCACACAACATACGA
GCCGGAAGCATAAAGTGTAAAGCCTGGGGTGCCTAATGAGTGAGCTAACTCACATTAATTGCGTTGCGCT
CACTGCCCGCTTTCCAGTCGGGAAACCTGTCGTGCCAGCTGCATTAATGAATCGGCCAACGCGCGGGGAG
AGGCGGTTTGCGTATTGGGCGCTCTTCCGCTTCCTCGCTCACTGACTCGCTGCGCTCGGTCGTTCGGCTG
CGGCGAGCGGTATCAGCTCACTCAAAGGCGGTAATACGGTTATCCACAGAATCAGGGGATAACGCAGGAA
AGAACATGTGAGCAAAAGGCCAGCAAAAGGCCAGGAACCGTAAAAAGGCCGCGTTGCTGGCGTTTTTCCA
TAGGCTCCGCCCCCCTGACGAGCATCACAAAAATCGACGCTCAAGTCAGAGGTGGCGAAACCCGACAGGA
CTATAAAGATACCAGGCGTTTCCCCCTGGAAGCTCCCTCGTGCGCTCTCCTGTTCCGACCCTGCCGCTTA
CCGGATACCTGTCCGCCTTTCTCCCTTCGGGAAGCGTGGCGCTTTCTCATAGCTCACGCTGTAGGTATCT
CAGTTCGGTGTAGGTCGTTCGCTCCAAGCTGGGCTGTGTGCACGAACCCCCCGTTCAGCCCGACCGCTGC
GCCTTATCCGGTAACTATCGTCTTGAGTCCAACCCGGTAAGACACGACTTATCGCCACTGGCAGCAGCCA
CTGGTAACAGGATTAGCAGAGCGAGGTATGTAGGCGGTGCTACAGAGTTCTTGAAGTGGTGGCCTAACTA
CGGCTACACTAGAAGAACAGTATTTGGTATCTGCGCTCTGCTGAAGCCAGTTACCTTCGGAAAAAGAGTT
GGTAGCTCTTGATCCGGCAAACAAACCACCGCTGGTAGCGGTGGTTTTTTTGTTTGCAAGCAGCAGATTA
CGCGCAGAAAAAAAGGATCTCAAGAAGATCCTTTGATCTTTTCTACGGGGTCTGACGCTCAGTGGAACGA
AAACTCACGTTAAGGGATTTTGGTCATGAGATTATCAAAAAGGATCTTCACCTAGATCCTTTTAAATTAA
AAATGAAGTTTTAAATCAATCTAAAGTATATATGAGTAAACTTGGTCTGACAGTTACCAATGCTTAATCA
GTGAGGCACCTATCTCAGCGATCTGTCTATTTCGTTCATCCATAGTTGCCTGACTCCCCGTCGTGTAGAT
AACTACGATACGGGAGGGCTTACCATCTGGCCCCAGTGCTGCAATGATACCGCGAGACCCACGCTCACCG
GCTCCAGATTTATCAGCAATAAACCAGCCAGCCGGAAGGGCCGAGCGCAGAAGTGGTCCTGCAACTTTAT
CCGCCTCCATCCAGTCTATTAATTGTTGCCGGGAAGCTAGAGTAAGTAGTTCGCCAGTTAATAGTTTGCG
CAACGTTGTTGCCATTGCTACAGGCATCGTGGTGTCACGCTCGTCGTTTGGTATGGCTTCATTCAGCTCC
GGTTCCCAACGATCAAGGCGAGTTACATGATCCCCCATGTTGTGCAAAAAAGCGGTTAGCTCCTTCGGTC
CTCCGATCGTTGTCAGAAGTAAGTTGGCCGCAGTGTTATCACTCATGGTTATGGCAGCACTGCATAATTC
TCTTACTGTCATGCCATCCGTAAGATGCTTTTCTGTGACTGGTGAGTACTCAACCAAGTCATTCTGAGAA
TAGTGTATGCGGCGACCGAGTTGCTCTTGCCCGGCGTCAATACGGGATAATACCGCGCCACATAGCAGAA
CTTTAAAAGTGCTCATCATTGGAAAACGTTCTTCGGGGCGAAAACTCTCAAGGATCTTACCGCTGTTGAG
ATCCAGTTCGATGTAACCCACTCGTGCACCCAACTGATCTTCAGCATCTTTTACTTTCACCAGCGTTTCT
GGGTGAGCAAAAACAGGAAGGCAAAATGCCGCAAAAAAGGGAATAAGGGCGACACGGAAATGTTGAATAC
TCATACTCTTCCTTTTTCAATATTATTGAAGCATTTATCAGGGTTATTGTCTCATGAGCGGATACATATT
TGAATGTATTTAGAAAAATAAACAAATAGGGGTTCCGCGCACATTTCCCCGAAAAGTGCCACCTAAATTG
TAAGCGTTAATATTTTGTTAAAATTCGCGTTAAATTTTTGTTAAATCAGCTCATTTTTTAACCAATAGGC
CGAAATCGGCAAAATCCCTTATAAATCAAAAGAATAGACCGAGATAGGGT
[37 nt withheld, positions 7541-7577]
AAAGAACGTGGACTCCAACGTCAAAGG
[49 nt withheld, positions 7605-7653]
T
[91 nt withheld, positions 7655-7745]
G
[124 nt withheld, positions 7747-7870]
CCCATTCGCCATTCAGGCTGCGCAACTGTTGGGAAGGGCGATCGGTGCGGGCCTCTTCGCTATTACGCCA
GCTGGCGAAAGGGGGATGTGCTGCAAGGCGATTAAGTTGGGTAACGCCAGGGTTTTCCCAGTCACGACGT
TGTAAAACGACGGCCAGTGAGCGCGCCTCGTTCATTCACGTTTTTGAACCCGTGGAGGACGGGCAGACTC
GCGGTGCAAATGTGTTTTACAGCGTGATGGAGCAGATGAAGATGCTCGACACGCTGCAGAACACGCAGCT
AGATTAACCCTAGAAAGATAATCATATTGTGACGTACGTTAAAGATAATCATGTGTAAAATTGACGCATG
TGTTTTATCGGTCTGTATATCGAGGTTTATTTATTAATTTGAATAGATATTAAGTTTTATTATATTTACA
CTTACATACTAATAATAAATTCAACAAACAATTTATTTATGTTTATTTATTTATTAAAAAAAACAAAAAC
TCAAAATTTCTTCTATAAAGTAACAAAACTTTTATGAGGGACAGCCCCCCCCCAAAGCCCCCAGGGATGT
AATTACGTCCCTCCCCCGCTAGGGGGCAGCAGCGAGCCGCCCGGGGCTCCGCTCCGGTCCGGCGCTCCCC
CCGCATCCCCGAGCCGGCAGCGTGCGGGGACAGCCCGGGCACGGGGAAGGTGGCACGGGATCGCTTTCCT
CTGAACGCTTCTCGCTGCTCTTTGAGCCTGCAGACACCTGGGGGGATACGGGGAAAAGGCCTCCACGGCC
CCATAAAGATGGTTAAT
Features (pLannotate 1.2.2; 21 found; start..end, strand, type, name):
      1..241     +  promoter       U6 promoter: RNA polymerase III promoter for human U6 snRNA
    271..346     +  misc_RNA       gRNA scaffold: guide RNA scaffold for the Streptococcus pyogenes CRISPR/Cas9 system
    377..1588    +  promoter       UbC promoter: human ubiquitin C promoter
   1647..2344    +  CDS            rtTA3 (fragment): reverse tetracycline transactivator 3 activates expression from Tet-responsive promoters in the presence of doxycycline
   2274..2384    +  CDS            VP48: 3 tandem repeats of the minimal activation domain of herpes simplex virus VP16 (Cheng et al., 2013)
   2540..3002    +  misc_feature   IRES: internal ribosome entry site (IRES) of the encephalomyocarditis virus (EMCV)
   3018..3812    +  CDS            NeoR/KanR: aminoglycoside phosphotransferase from Tn5; aph(3')-II (or nptII); confers resistance to neomycin, kanamycin, and G418 (Geneticin®)
   3814..3841    +  misc_feature   WPRE (fragment): woodchuck hepatitis virus posttranscriptional regulatory element
   3854..3975    +  polyA_signal   SV40 poly(A) signal: SV40 polyadenylation signal
   3993..4085    +  ncRNA          G-CSF SLDE: Accession: RF00183 - G-CSF factor stem-loop destabilising element (SLDE)
   4782..5249    +  CDS            B (fragment): PORTL_LAMBD - Experimental evidence at protein level: Swiss-Prot protein existence level 1. Forms the portal vertex of the capsid (PubMed:6228056, PubMed:6232391). This portal plays critical roles in head assembly, genome packaging, neck/tail attachment, and genome ejection (Probable). The portal protein multimerizes as a single ring-shaped homododecamer arranged around a central channel (PubMed:6232391). Binds to the terminase subunits to form the packaging machine (PubMed:7799432). From Escherichia phage lambda (Bacteriophage lambda).
   5287..5303    -  protein_bind   lac operator: The lac repressor binds to the lac operator to inhibit transcription in E. coli. This inhibition can be relieved by adding lactose or isopropyl-β-D-thiogalactopyranoside (IPTG). lac repressor encoded by lacI
   5311..5341    -  promoter       lac promoter: promoter for the E. coli lac operon
   5356..5377    -  protein_bind   CAP binding site: CAP binding activates transcription in the presence of cAMP. E. coli catabolite activator protein
   5390..5482    -  CDS            lacI (fragment): lac repressor; lacI; The lac repressor binds to the lac operator to inhibit transcription in E. coli. This inhibition can be relieved by adding lactose or isopropyl-β-D-thiogalactopyranoside (IPTG).
   5665..6253    -  rep_origin     ori: high-copy-number ColE1/pMB1/pBR322/pUC origin of replication
   6424..7284    -  CDS            AmpR: β-lactamase; bla; confers resistance to ampicillin, carbenicillin, and related antibiotics
   7285..7389    -  promoter       AmpR promoter: bla
   7442..7870    -  rep_origin     f1 ori (sequence partly withheld): f1 bacteriophage origin of replication; arrow indicates direction of (+) strand synthesis
   7875..8030    -  CDS            lacZα (fragment): LacZα fragment of β-galactosidase; lacZ fragment
   8032..8151    +  CDS            B (fragment): PORTL_LAMBD - Experimental evidence at protein level: Swiss-Prot protein existence level 1. Forms the portal vertex of the capsid (PubMed:6228056, PubMed:6232391). This portal plays critical roles in head assembly, genome packaging, neck/tail attachment, and genome ejection (Probable). The portal protein multimerizes as a single ring-shaped homododecamer arranged around a central channel (PubMed:6232391). Binds to the terminase subunits to form the packaging machine (PubMed:7799432). From Escherichia phage lambda (Bacteriophage lambda).
