[The description below was written by a language model from this plasmid's Addgene catalogue record and pLannotate feature annotations shown in this document.]
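Description:
PB_rtTA_BsmB-YTHDC1_sgRNA_4 is an 8,657 nt CRISPR guide-expression plasmid built on the PB_rtTA_BsmBI backbone, a piggyBac cargo vector intended for transposase-mediated integration into mammalian cell genomes. It is propagated in E. coli as a high-copy plasmid through a ColE1/pUC-type origin with ampicillin selection (AmpR under its bla promoter). An f1 origin and remnants of lac promoter/operator, lacI and lacZα sequence are carried over from the parental cloning vector. The automated annotation does not label the piggyBac terminal repeats, so their positions cannot be read from the feature table. The two short matches to a phage lambda portal protein are fragmentary hits whose origin the record does not explain, and they are unlikely to be functional parts.

The payload has two units. A human U6 RNA polymerase III promoter drives a guide targeting mouse Ythdc1, placed in the short gap between the promoter and the S. pyogenes Cas9 gRNA scaffold. The backbone name suggests BsmBI cloning, although the cloning sites are recorded as unknown. Downstream, the human UbC promoter drives a bicistronic transcript encoding the reverse tetracycline transactivator rtTA3, followed by an EMCV IRES and NeoR, ending in a WPRE fragment and an SV40 polyadenylation signal. This provides G418 selection of stably integrated cells and constitutive rtTA, which activates Tet-responsive promoters in the presence of doxycycline.

No Cas9 or Tet-responsive promoter is annotated here, so the doxycycline-inducible effector is presumably supplied from a separate construct. The stated purpose is dox-inducible knockdown of YTHDC1. The depositor reports that knockdown was validated by Western blot in trophoblast stem cells.
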