Addgene plasmid #242893: PB_rtTA_BsmB-YTHDC1_sgRNA_4
Purpose: PiggyBac cargo vector with YTHDC1 sgRNA 4 for dox-inducible knockdown
Depositing lab: Mauro Calabrese. Depositing organization: University of North Carolina at Chapel Hill. Publication: Correlated protein-RNA associations reveal a requirement for HNRNPU in long-range Polycomb recruitment by the lncRNAs Airn, Kcnq1ot1, and Xist. Murvin MM, Li S, Boyson SP, Zhang Z, Cherney RE, Calabrese JM. bioRxiv 2025.07.16.665154 10.1101/2025.07.16.665154.
Backbone
  Vector backbone: PB_rtTA_BsmBI
  Backbone manufacturer: Mauro Calabrese (Addgene plasmid # 126028)
  Vector type: CRISPR
Growth in bacteria
  Bacterial resistance: Ampicillin, 100 μg/mL
  Growth temperature: 37°C
  Growth strain: DH5alpha
  Copy number: High Copy
Gene/Insert
  Gene/Insert name: YTHDC1
  gRNA/shRNA sequence: AACCACTGCTTCCTGTCTCG
  Species: M. musculus (mouse)
  Entrez Gene: Ythdc1 (a.k.a. A730098D12Rik, C80342, mKIAA1966)
  Promoter: U6
  Cloning method: Restriction Enzyme; 5′ cloning site Unknown (unknown if destroyed); 3′ cloning site Unknown (unknown if destroyed)
Terms and licenses: Academic/Nonprofit Terms; Industry Terms: Not Available to Industry
Depositor comments: Knockdown validated by Western blot in Trophpblast stem cells. Please visit https://doi.org/10.1101/2025.07.16.665154 for bioRxiv preprint.
How to cite: PB_rtTA_BsmB-YTHDC1_sgRNA_4 was a gift from Mauro Calabrese (Addgene plasmid # 242893 ; http://n2t.net/addgene:242893 ; RRID:Addgene_242893)
